LOCUS       Exported 607 bp ds-DNA linear SYN 29-MAY-2021
DEFINITION  synthetic linear DNA
ACCESSION   .
VERSION     .
KEYWORDS    TPTE_pCSdest
SOURCE      synthetic DNA construct
  ORGANISM  synthetic DNA construct
REFERENCE   1 (bases 1 to 607)
  AUTHORS   Edie S, Zaghloul NA, Leitch CC, Klinedinst DK, Lebron J, Thole JF,
            McCallion AS, Katsanis N, Reeves RH
  TITLE     Survey of Human Chromosome 21 Gene Expression Effects on Early
            Development in Danio rerio.
  JOURNAL   G3 (Bethesda). 2018 Jul 2;8(7):2215-2223. doi:
            10.1534/g3.118.200144.
  PUBMED    29760202
REFERENCE   2 (bases 1 to 607)
  AUTHORS   .
  TITLE     Direct Submission
  JOURNAL   Exported May 29, 2021 from SnapGene Server 1.1.58
            http://www.snapgene.com
FEATURES             Location/Qualifiers
     source          1..607
                     /organism="synthetic DNA construct"
                     /mol_type="other DNA"
     protein_bind    34..58
                     /gene="mutant version of attB"
                     /label=attB2
                     /bound_moiety="BP Clonase(TM)"
                     /note="recombination site for the Gateway(R) BP reaction"
ORIGIN
        1 gactcactat agttctagag gctcgagagg atcaccactt tgtacaagaa agctgggttc
       61 taatcggatc cagctacaac atcactggaa gtcattttct cgccaaaaag tatctccacg
      121 gcaaaatctg atggataaat tctccgtgct ttttgtttat gtagattatc caattcattt
      181 tttggtagat aaagcctgtt attttcaata aaagatgtgt gcaaccagaa gtaaaatgag
      241 caattgtcat agtatgtagg aagattcgaa tagaaaaact gcactttcac atcatcatac
      301 agaggtggac cgtcgaatac atcaattaat attttgtctg ttgtaatgtt atcaagtacc
      361 gaacattttc ctaatgaaat agtggaaaag acaacctttt tctccatttc tatttggatt
      421 tttagatcac gtacataacg aggaatcgaa taaataatga agtgttttat aaagagtatc
      481 cgtcttggag ggagattcca gttgtagaga tgtttcactt gtgcaaaata tgcaacatat
      541 ctcttctgag aaggagtttc tactccctga aatttttcgc tgtgggtttt atctgttcgc
      601 ctttctc
//
