>Addgene plasmid #53788 | TPTE_pCSdest | addgene partial sequence | sequence record 153760 | CMV-F 5'-CGCAAATGGGCGGTAGGCGTG-3'
ACCGCCATTCTGCCTGGGGACGTCGGAGCAAGCTTGATTTAGGTGACACTATAGAATACAAGCTACTTGT
TCTTTTTGCAGGATCCCATCGATTCGAATTCAAGGATCACAAGTTTGTACAAAAAAGCAGGCACCATGAA
TGAAAGTCCTGATCCGACTGACCTGGCGGGAGTCATCATTGAGCTCGGCCCCAATGACAGTCCACAGACA
AGTGAATTTAAAGGAGCAACCGAGGAGGCACCTGCGAAAGAAAGTGTGTTAGCACGACTTTCCAAGTTTG
AAGTTGAAGATGCTGAAAATGTTGCTTCATATGACAGCAAGATTAAGAAAATTGTGCATTCAATTGTATC
ATCCTTTGCATTTGGACTATTTGGAGTTTTCCTGGTCTTACTGGATGTCACTCTCATCCTTGCCGACCTA
ATTTTCACTGACAGCAAACTTTATATTCCTTTGGAGTATCGTTCTATTTCTCTAGCTATTGCCTTATTTT
TTCTCATGGATGTTCTTCTTCGAGTATTTGTAGAAAGGAGACAGCAGTATTTTTCTGACTTATTTAACAT
TTTAGATACTGCCATTATTGTGATTCTTCTGCTGGTTGATGTCGTTTACATTTTTTTTGACATTAAGTTG
CTTAGGAATATTCCCAGATGGACACATTTACTTCGACTTCTACGACTTATTATTCTGTTAAGAATTTTTC
ATCTGTTTCATCAAAAAAGACAACTTGAAAAGCTGATAAGAAGGCGGGTTTCAGAA
