[The description below was written by a language model from this plasmid's Addgene catalogue record and the feature table of its GenBank file.]
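Description:
TPTE_pCSdest is a Gateway expression clone carrying the human TPTE open reading frame (also known as PTEN2 or CT44; insert of about 1.6 kb) in the pCSDest destination vector, a roughly 4.1 kb pCS2-type backbone. It is catalogued as a mammalian expression plasmid. It is maintained in E. coli as a high-copy plasmid under ampicillin selection. The record does not name the origin of replication or list other backbone elements.

The insert sits downstream of two promoters used for different purposes. The CMV promoter drives transcription by RNA polymerase II after the DNA is introduced into vertebrate cells. The SP6 phage promoter allows in vitro synthesis of mRNA from the same template. The coding sequence was introduced by Gateway recombination, which leaves attB sites flanking it. The depositor's comment gives a cDNA clone accession, presumably the source of the coding sequence. No epitope tags, fusion partners or reporters are recorded.

The associated publication surveyed the effects of expressing human chromosome 21 genes on early zebrafish development. This suggests the plasmid belongs to a clone set for overexpressing such genes in embryos, with the SP6 promoter suited to making mRNA for injection, although the record does not spell out this procedure.

The sequence record held for this plasmid is only a 607 bp partial read, not the full construct. Its single annotated feature is an attB2 site, which is consistent with the 3′ junction of a Gateway-recombined insert. The promoters, resistance gene and the insert itself are therefore known from the catalogue fields, not from annotated sequence.
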