Addgene plasmid #53788: TPTE_pCSdest
Depositing lab: Roger Reeves. Depositing organization: Johns Hopkins University and School of Medicine. Publication: Survey of Human Chromosome 21 Gene Expression Effects on Early Development in Danio rerio. Edie S, Zaghloul NA, Leitch CC, Klinedinst DK, Lebron J, Thole JF, McCallion AS, Katsanis N, Reeves RH. G3 (Bethesda). 2018 Jul 2;8(7):2215-2223. doi: 10.1534/g3.118.200144. PubMed 29760202.
Backbone
  Vector backbone: pCSDest
  Backbone manufacturer: Lawson Lab (Addgene Plasmid 22423)
  Backbone size w/o insert (bp): 4095
  Vector type: Mammalian Expression
Growth in bacteria
  Bacterial resistance: Ampicillin, 100 μg/mL
  Growth temperature: 37°C
  Growth strain: Top10
  Copy number: High Copy
Gene/Insert
  Gene/Insert name: TPTE
  Species: H. sapiens (human)
  Insert size (bp): 1602
  Entrez Gene: TPTE (a.k.a. CT44, PTEN2)
  Promoter: SP6 and CMV
  Cloning method: Gateway Cloning
  Sequencing primers: 5′ CMV-F; 3′ EBV-Rev
Terms and licenses: Academic/Nonprofit Terms; Industry Terms
Depositor comments: BC028719
How to cite: TPTE_pCSdest was a gift from Roger Reeves (Addgene plasmid # 53788 ; http://n2t.net/addgene:53788 ; RRID:Addgene_53788)
